Addgene plasmid #219060: SFFV-MYBL1-Brd 85
Purpose: Transcription factor MYBL1 with a specific barcode assigned.
Depositing lab: Filipe Pereira. Depositing organization: Center for Neuroscience and Cell Biology, University of Coimbra. Publication: A combinatorial transcription factor screening platform for immune cell reprogramming. Kurochkin I, Altman AR, Caiado I, Pertiga-Cabral D, Halitzki E, Minaeva M, Zimmermannova O, Henriques-Oliveira L, Klein D, Nair M, Oliveira D, Cajal LR, Knittel R, Feick C, Ringner M, Martin M, Cirovic B, Pires CF, Rosa FF, Sitnicka E, Theis FJ, Pereira CF. Cell Syst. 2026 Jan 21;17(1):101457. doi: 10.1016/j.cels.2025.101457. Epub 2026 Jan 14. PubMed 41539305.
Backbone
  Vector backbone: SFFV-MCS
  Backbone size w/o insert (bp): 6638
  Vector type: Lentiviral
Growth in bacteria
  Bacterial resistance: Ampicillin, 100 μg/mL
  Growth temperature: 37°C
  Growth strain: NEB Stable
  Copy number: High Copy
Gene/Insert
  Gene/Insert name: MYBL1
  Species: H. sapiens (human)
  Insert size (bp): 2082
  Mutation: Codon optimized
  Entrez Gene: MYBL1 (a.k.a. A-MYB, AMYB)
  Promoter: The spleen focus-forming virus (SFFV) promoter
  Cloning method: Restriction Enzyme; 5′ cloning site Bsp119I (not destroyed); 3′ cloning site BstHI (not destroyed)
Terms and licenses: Academic/Nonprofit Terms; Industry Terms: Not Available to Industry
Depositor comments: Barcode sequence cloned into XbaI restriction site. Design of plasmid is as follows: SFFV-[TF sequence]-WPRE-[Barcode sequence].
How to cite: SFFV-MYBL1-Brd 85 was a gift from Filipe Pereira (Addgene plasmid # 219060 ; http://n2t.net/addgene:219060 ; RRID:Addgene_219060)
