[The description below was written by a language model from this plasmid's Addgene catalogue record and pLannotate feature annotations shown in this document.]
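Description:
SFFV-MYBL1-Brd 85 is a third-generation-style, self-inactivating HIV-1 lentiviral transfer plasmid built on the SFFV-MCS backbone, carrying a codon-optimized human MYBL1 (A-MYB) open reading frame together with an assigned DNA barcode. In bacteria it is maintained through a high-copy ColE1/pUC origin and selected with ampicillin via the β-lactamase gene. The backbone also retains pBluescript-derived remnants (f1 origin, lacZα and lac regulatory fragments, T3 and T7 promoters) and an SV40 origin fragment, which are not part of the payload.

The viral genome is driven by an RSV promoter fused to a truncated 5' LTR, making genomic RNA production Tat-independent, and is followed by the Ψ packaging signal with a partial gag sequence, the Rev response element for nuclear export of the unspliced RNA, and the cPPT/CTS element that aids nuclear import and transduction. Within the provirus, the spleen focus-forming virus promoter, which is strongly active in haematopoietic and many other mammalian cell types, drives MYBL1, which was cloned between flanking restriction sites in the polylinker. A WPRE downstream enhances transcript stability and expression. According to the depositor, the barcode sits in an XbaI site after the WPRE, so it should be included in the expressed transcript upstream of the ΔU3 3' LTR; it is not annotated in the feature table. An SV40 polyadenylation signal follows the 3' LTR. No mammalian selection marker or fluorescent reporter is annotated.

The plasmid belongs to a barcoded transcription factor collection made for combinatorial screening in immune cell reprogramming, where the barcode lets the delivered factor be identified in transduced cells.
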