Features (pLannotate 1.2.2; 29 found; start..end, strand, type, name):
     94..112     -  promoter       T7 promoter: promoter for bacteriophage T7 RNA polymerase
    120..275     +  CDS            lacZα (fragment): LacZα fragment of β-galactosidase; lacZ fragment
    280..708     +  rep_origin     f1 ori (sequence partly withheld): f1 bacteriophage origin of replication; arrow indicates direction of (+) strand synthesis
    761..865     +  promoter       AmpR promoter: bla
    866..1726    +  CDS            AmpR: β-lactamase; bla; confers resistance to ampicillin, carbenicillin, and related antibiotics
   1897..2485    +  rep_origin     ori: high-copy-number ColE1/pMB1/pBR322/pUC origin of replication
   2668..2760    +  CDS            lacI (fragment): lac repressor; lacI; The lac repressor binds to the lac operator to inhibit transcription in E. coli. This inhibition can be relieved by adding lactose or isopropyl-β-D-thiogalactopyranoside (IPTG).
   2773..2794    +  protein_bind   CAP binding site: CAP binding activates transcription in the presence of cAMP. E. coli catabolite activator protein
   2809..2839    +  promoter       lac promoter: promoter for the E. coli lac operon
   2847..2863    +  protein_bind   lac operator: The lac repressor binds to the lac operator to inhibit transcription in E. coli. This inhibition can be relieved by adding lactose or isopropyl-β-D-thiogalactopyranoside (IPTG). lac repressor encoded by lacI
   2908..2926    +  promoter       T3 promoter: promoter for bacteriophage T3 RNA polymerase
   2954..3180    +  promoter       RSV promoter: Rous sarcoma virus enhancer/promoter
   3181..3361    +  LTR            5' LTR (truncated): truncated 5' long terminal repeat (LTR) from HIV-1
   3408..3533    +  misc_feature   HIV-1 Ψ: packaging signal of human immunodeficiency virus type 1
   3517..3880    +  CDS            HIV-1 gag (fragment): gag protein from human immunodeficiency virus 1; gag
   4026..4259    +  misc_feature   RRE: The Rev response element (RRE) of HIV-1 allows for Rev-dependent mRNA export from the nucleus to the cytoplasm.
   4636..4736    +  CDS            Rev (fragment): human immunodeficiency virus 1 (HIV-1) Rev protein; rev; enhances nuclear export of unspliced and incompletely spliced viral mRNAs
   4755..4872    +  misc_feature   cPPT/CTS: central polypurine tract and central termination sequence of HIV-1
   4906..5307    +  promoter       SFFV promoter: spleen focus-forming virus long terminal repeat (LTR) promoter
   5317..5340    +  misc_feature   MCS (fragment): pBluescript multiple cloning site
   5365..7440    +  CDS            MYBL1 (fragment): MYBA_HUMAN - Also known as AMYB. Experimental evidence at protein level: Swiss-Prot protein existence level 1. Transcription factor that specifically recognizes the sequence 5'-YAAC[GT]G-3' (PubMed:8058310, PubMed:7987850). Acts as a master regulator of male meiosis by promoting expression of piRNAs: activates expression of both piRNA precursor RNAs and expression of protein-coding genes involved in piRNA metabolism (By similarity). The piRNA metabolic process mediates the repression of transposable elements during meiosis by forming complexes composed of piRNAs and Piwi proteins and governs t
   7454..7479    +  misc_feature   MCS (fragment): pBluescript multiple cloning site
   7479..7538    +  CDS            S (fragment): HBSAG_WHV6 - Experimental evidence at transcript level: Swiss-Prot protein existence level 2. The middle envelope protein plays an important role in the budding of the virion. It is involved in the induction of budding in a nucleocapsid independent way. In this process the majority of envelope proteins bud to form subviral lipoprotein particles of 22 nm of diameter that do not contain a nucleocapsid (By similarity). From Woodchuck hepatitis B virus (isolate w64/pWS23) (WHV).
   7670..8073    +  misc_feature   WPRE: woodchuck hepatitis virus posttranscriptional regulatory element
   8131..8190    +  CDS            nef (fragment): NEF_HV1Z2 - Experimental evidence at protein level: Swiss-Prot protein existence level 1. Extracellular Nef protein targets CD4(+) T-lymphocytes for apoptosis by interacting with CXCR4 surface receptors. From Human immunodeficiency virus type 1 group M subtype D (isolate Z2/CDC-Z34) (HIV-1).
   8192..8425    +  LTR            3' LTR (ΔU3): self-inactivating 3' long terminal repeat (LTR) from HIV-1
   8497..8618    +  polyA_signal   SV40 poly(A) signal: SV40 polyadenylation signal
   8637..8658    +  rep_origin     SV40 ori (fragment): SV40 origin of replication
   8658..73      +  rep_origin     SV40 ori (across the origin): SV40 origin of replication
>Addgene plasmid #219060 | SFFV-MYBL1-Brd 85 | addgene full sequence | sequence record 467540 | Addgene NGS Result
ATTTATGCAGAGGCCGAGGCCGCCTCGGCCTCTGAGCTATTCCAGAAGTAGTGAGGAGGCTTTTTTGGAG
GCCTAGGGACGTACCCAATTCGCCCTATAGTGAGTCGTATTACGCGCGCTCACTGGCCGTCGTTTTACAA
CGTCGTGACTGGGAAAACCCTGGCGTTACCCAACTTAATCGCCTTGCAGCACATCCCCCTTTCGCCAGCT
GGCGTAATAGCGAAGAGGCCCGCACCGATCGCCCTTCCCAACAGTTGCGCAGCCTGAATGGCGAATGGG
[124 nt withheld, positions 280-403]
C
[91 nt withheld, positions 405-495]
A
[49 nt withheld, positions 497-545]
CCTTTGACGTTGGAGTCCACGTTCTTT
[37 nt withheld, positions 573-609]
ACCCTATCTCGGTCTATTCTTTTGATTTATAAGGGATTTTGCCGATTTCGGCCTATTGGTTAAAAAATGA
GCTGATTTAACAAAAATTTAACGCGAATTTTAACAAAATATTAACGCTTACAATTTAGGTGGCACTTTTC
GGGGAAATGTGCGCGGAACCCCTATTTGTTTATTTTTCTAAATACATTCAAATATGTATCCGCTCATGAG
ACAATAACCCTGATAAATGCTTCAATAATATTGAAAAAGGAAGAGTATGAGTATTCAACATTTCCGTGTC
GCCCTTATTCCCTTTTTTGCGGCATTTTGCCTTCCTGTTTTTGCTCACCCAGAAACGCTGGTGAAAGTAA
AAGATGCTGAAGATCAGTTGGGTGCACGAGTGGGTTACATCGAACTGGATCTCAACAGCGGTAAGATCCT
TGAGAGTTTTCGCCCCGAAGAACGTTTTCCAATGATGAGCACTTTTAAAGTTCTGCTATGTGGCGCGGTA
TTATCCCGTATTGACGCCGGGCAAGAGCAACTCGGTCGCCGCATACACTATTCTCAGAATGACTTGGTTG
AGTACTCACCAGTCACAGAAAAGCATCTTACGGATGGCATGACAGTAAGAGAATTATGCAGTGCTGCCAT
AACCATGAGTGATAACACTGCGGCCAACTTACTTCTGACAACGATCGGAGGACCGAAGGAGCTAACCGCT
TTTTTGCACAACATGGGGGATCATGTAACTCGCCTTGATCGTTGGGAACCGGAGCTGAATGAAGCCATAC
CAAACGACGAGCGTGACACCACGATGCCTGTAGCAATGGCAACAACGTTGCGCAAACTATTAACTGGCGA
ACTACTTACTCTAGCTTCCCGGCAACAATTAATAGACTGGATGGAGGCGGATAAAGTTGCAGGACCACTT
CTGCGCTCGGCCCTTCCGGCTGGCTGGTTTATTGCTGATAAATCTGGAGCCGGTGAGCGTGGGTCTCGCG
GTATCATTGCAGCACTGGGGCCAGATGGTAAGCCCTCCCGTATCGTAGTTATCTACACGACGGGGAGTCA
GGCAACTATGGATGAACGAAATAGACAGATCGCTGAGATAGGTGCCTCACTGATTAAGCATTGGTAACTG
TCAGACCAAGTTTACTCATATATACTTTAGATTGATTTAAAACTTCATTTTTAATTTAAAAGGATCTAGG
TGAAGATCCTTTTTGATAATCTCATGACCAAAATCCCTTAACGTGAGTTTTCGTTCCACTGAGCGTCAGA
CCCCGTAGAAAAGATCAAAGGATCTTCTTGAGATCCTTTTTTTCTGCGCGTAATCTGCTGCTTGCAAACA
AAAAAACCACCGCTACCAGCGGTGGTTTGTTTGCCGGATCAAGAGCTACCAACTCTTTTTCCGAAGGTAA
CTGGCTTCAGCAGAGCGCAGATACCAAATACTGTTCTTCTAGTGTAGCCGTAGTTAGGCCACCACTTCAA
GAACTCTGTAGCACCGCCTACATACCTCGCTCTGCTAATCCTGTTACCAGTGGCTGCTGCCAGTGGCGAT
AAGTCGTGTCTTACCGGGTTGGACTCAAGACGATAGTTACCGGATAAGGCGCAGCGGTCGGGCTGAACGG
GGGGTTCGTGCACACAGCCCAGCTTGGAGCGAACGACCTACACCGAACTGAGATACCTACAGCGTGAGCT
ATGAGAAAGCGCCACGCTTCCCGAAGGGAGAAAGGCGGACAGGTATCCGGTAAGCGGCAGGGTCGGAACA
GGAGAGCGCACGAGGGAGCTTCCAGGGGGAAACGCCTGGTATCTTTATAGTCCTGTCGGGTTTCGCCACC
TCTGACTTGAGCGTCGATTTTTGTGATGCTCGTCAGGGGGGCGGAGCCTATGGAAAAACGCCAGCAACGC
GGCCTTTTTACGGTTCCTGGCCTTTTGCTGGCCTTTTGCTCACATGTTCTTTCCTGCGTTATCCCCTGAT
TCTGTGGATAACCGTATTACCGCCTTTGAGTGAGCTGATACCGCTCGCCGCAGCCGAACGACCGAGCGCA
GCGAGTCAGTGAGCGAGGAAGCGGAAGAGCGCCCAATACGCAAACCGCCTCTCCCCGCGCGTTGGCCGAT
TCATTAATGCAGCTGGCACGACAGGTTTCCCGACTGGAAAGCGGGCAGTGAGCGCAACGCAATTAATGTG
AGTTAGCTCACTCATTAGGCACCCCAGGCTTTACACTTTATGCTTCCGGCTCGTATGTTGTGTGGAATTG
TGAGCGGATAACAATTTCACACAGGAAACAGCTATGACCATGATTACGCCAAGCGCGCAATTAACCCTCA
CTAAAGGGAACAAAAGCTGGAGCTGCAAGCTTAATGTAGTCTTATGCAATACTCTTGTAGTCTTGCAACA
TGGTAACGATGAGTTAGCAACATGCCTTACAAGGAGAGAAAAAGCACCGTGCATGCCGATTGGTGGAAGT
AAGGTGGTACGATCGTGCCTTATTAGGAAGGCAACAGACGGGTCTGACATGGATTGGACGAACCACTGAA
TTGCCGCATTGCAGAGATATTGTATTTAAGTGCCTAGCTCGATACATAAACGGGTCTCTCTGGTTAGACC
AGATCTGAGCCTGGGAGCTCTCTGGCTAACTAGGGAACCCACTGCTTAAGCCTCAATAAAGCTTGCCTTG
AGTGCTTCAAGTAGTGTGTGCCCGTCTGTTGTGTGACTCTGGTAACTAGAGATCCCTCAGACCCTTTTAG
TCAGTGTGGAAAATCTCTAGCAGTGGCGCCCGAACAGGGACTTGAAAGCGAAAGGGAAACCAGAGGAGCT
CTCTCGACGCAGGACTCGGCTTGCTGAAGCGCGCACGGCAAGAGGCGAGGGGCGGCGACTGGTGAGTACG
CCAAAAATTTTGACTAGCGGAGGCTAGAAGGAGAGAGATGGGTGCGAGAGCGTCAGTATTAAGCGGGGGA
GAATTAGATCGCGATGGGAAAAAATTCGGTTAAGGCCAGGGGGAAAGAAAAAATATAAATTAAAACATAT
AGTATGGGCAAGCAGGGAGCTAGAACGATTCGCAGTTAATCCTGGCCTGTTAGAAACATCAGAAGGCTGT
AGACAAATACTGGGACAGCTACAACCATCCCTTCAGACAGGATCAGAAGAACTTAGATCATTATATAATA
CAGTAGCAACCCTCTATTGTGTGCATCAAAGGATAGAGATAAAAGACACCAAGGAAGCTTTAGACAAGAT
AGAGGAAGAGCAAAACAAAAGTAAGACCACCGCACAGCAAGCGGCCGCTGATCTTCAGACCTGGAGGAGG
AGATATGAGGGACAATTGGAGAAGTGAATTATATAAATATAAAGTAGTAAAAATTGAACCATTAGGAGTA
GCACCCACCAAGGCAAAGAGAAGAGTGGTGCAGAGAGAAAAAAGAGCAGTGGGAATAGGAGCTTTGTTCC
TTGGGTTCTTGGGAGCAGCAGGAAGCACTATGGGCGCAGCGTCAATGACGCTGACGGTACAGGCCAGACA
ATTATTGTCTGGTATAGTGCAGCAGCAGAACAATTTGCTGAGGGCTATTGAGGCGCAACAGCATCTGTTG
CAACTCACAGTCTGGGGCATCAAGCAGCTCCAGGCAAGAATCCTGGCTGTGGAAAGATACCTAAAGGATC
AACAGCTCCTGGGGATTTGGGGTTGCTCTGGAAAACTCATTTGCACCACTGCTGTGCCTTGGAATGCTAG
TTGGAGTAATAAATCTCTGGAACAGATTTGGAATCACACGACCTGGATGGAGTGGGACAGAGAAATTAAC
AATTACACAAGCTTAATACACTCCTTAATTGAAGAATCGCAAAACCAGCAAGAAAAGAATGAACAAGAAT
TATTGGAATTAGATAAATGGGCAAGTTTGTGGAATTGGTTTAACATAACAAATTGGCTGTGGTATATAAA
ATTATTCATAATGATAGTAGGAGGCTTGGTAGGTTTAAGAATAGTTTTTGCTGTACTTTCTATAGTGAAT
AGAGTTAGGCAGGGATATTCACCATTATCGTTTCAGACCCACCTCCCAACCCCGAGGGGACCCGACAGGC
CCGAAGGAATAGAAGAAGAAGGTGGAGAGAGAGACAGAGACAGATCCATTCGATTAGTGAACGGATCTCG
ACGGTATCGGTTAACTTTTAAAAGAAAAGGGGGGATTGGGGGGTACAGTGCAGGGGAAAGAATAGTAGAC
ATAATAGCAACAGACATACAAACTAAAGAATTACAAAAACAAATTACAAAAATTCAAAATTTTATCGATC
ACGAGACTAGCCTCGAGCTGGCTGCAGTAACGCCATTTTGCAAGGCATGGAAAAATACCAAACCAAGAAT
AGAGAAGTTCAGATCAAGGGCGGGTACATGAAAATAGCTAACGTTGGGCCAAACAGGATATCTGCGGTGA
GCAGTTTCGGCCCCGGCCCGGGGCCAAGAACAGATGGTCACCGCAGTTTCGGCCCCGGCCCGAGGCCAAG
AACAGATGGTCCCCAGATATGGCCCAACCCTCAGCAGTTTCTTAAGACCCATCAGATGTTTCCAGGCTCC
CCCAAGGACCTGAAATGACCCTGCGCCTTATTTGAATTAACCAATCAGCCTGCTTCTCGCTTCTGTTCGC
GCGCTTCTGCTTCCCGAGCTCTATAAAAGAGCTCACAACCCCTCACTCGGCGCGCCAGTCCTCCGACAGA
CTGAGTCGGCCGGTCGAATCAAGCTTATCGATACCGTCGACGGATCCGCTAGCCCGCGGTTCGAAATGGC
CAAACGAAGCAGATCTGAAGACGAAGACGACGATTTACAATACGCTGACCACGACTACGAGGTGCCTCAG
CAGAAGGGCTTGAAGAAGCTTTGGAATCGGGTGAAGTGGACTAGAGATGAAGACGACAAGCTGAAGAAAC
TCGTGGAGCAGCACGGCACGGACGACTGGACCCTGATCGCGAGCCACCTGCAGAACAGATCCGACTTCCA
ATGTCAACACAGGTGGCAAAAGGTGCTCAACCCCGAGCTGATTAAAGGACCATGGACAAAGGAAGAGGAC
CAACGCGTGATCGAGCTCGTGCAAAAGTACGGTCCTAAGCGTTGGAGCCTGATCGCTAAGCACTTGAAGG
GGCGCATTGGAAAACAATGCCGGGAGAGGTGGCACAACCACCTCAACCCCGAAGTTAAGAAGTCCTCTTG
GACCGAGGAAGAAGATCGGATAATTTACGAGGCCCACAAAAGACTGGGGAACCGCTGGGCCGAGATCGCT
AAGCTTTTGCCGGGCCGCACCGACAACAGCATTAAGAACCACTGGAACTCAACCATGCGCCGTAAGGTCG
AGCAAGAAGGTTACTTGCAGGACGGGATCAAGTCCGAGCGCAGTTCCTCAAAGCTGCAGCATAAGCCATG
CGCCGCCATGGACCACATGCAGACGCAAAACCAATTCTATATTCCCGTCCAAATTCCCGGTTACCAATAC
GTTAGCCCAGAGGGAAACTGCATTGAGCACGTGCAACCAACAAGCGCATTCATCCAACAGCCATTTATCG
ACGAGGACCCCGACAAAGAGAAGAAGATTAAAGAGCTGGAAATGTTGCTGATGAGCGCAGAAAACGAGGT
GCGCCGCAAACGGATCCCCTCTCAACCAGGGTCTTTCAGCAGTTGGAGTGGCTCTTTTCTGATGGACGAC
AATATGTCAAACACCCTTAACAGTCTGGATGAACATACCTCTGAATTCTATTCAATGGACGAGAACCAGC
CGGTCTCAGCCCAACAAAACTCTCCTACCAAATTTCTGGCAGTTGAAGCCAATGCCGTTTTGAGCTCCCT
GCAAACGATTCCTGAGTTCGCCGAAACGCTGGAGCTGATCGAGAGCGACCCAGTTGCCTGGAGCGATGTG
ACTTCTTTCGACATCAGTGACGCCGCCGCATCCCCCATTAAGAGCACTCCTGTGAAGCTGATGCGCATCC
AACATAACGAGGGTGCTATGGAGTGTCAGTTCAATGTGAGCTTAGTTCTCGAGGGCAAGAAGAATACCTG
CAACGGCGGGAATTCTGAGGCAGTGCCCCTGACCTCTCCCAACATCGCAAAATTCTCAACCCCACCCGCA
ATATTACGTAAGAAGAGGAAGATGCGGGTCGGCCACAGTCCTGGATCTGAGCTGAGAGACGGGAGTCTTA
ATGACGGCGGCAACATGGCCCTGAAGCACACCCCCTTAAAGACTCTGCCCTTCTCCCCGAGTCAATTCTT
TAATACTTGCCCGGGCAACGAGCAGCTGAACATCGAGAACCCCAGCTTCACTTCCACACCCATCTGCGGC
CAAAAGGCCCTGATCACCACCCCGCTCCACAAAGAGACCACCCCGAAGGACCAGAAAGAGAACGTGGGAT
TCAGGACTCCCACCATCCGCCGAAGTATCCTCGGAACGACTCCCCGCACACCGACACCCTTCAAGAACGC
TCTGGCAGCACAAGAAAAGAAGTACGGCCCCCTCAAGATCGTCAGCCAACCTCTGGCGTTTCTGGAAGAG
GACATCAGAGAGGTGCTCAAAGAGGAGACCGGGACTGATTTATTTCTTAAGGAAGAGGACGAGCCCGCAT
ATAAGTCCTGTAAGCAGGAAAACACTGCATCCGGAAAGAAGGTGCGAAAGAGCTTAGTTTTGGACAACTG
GGAGAAAGAGGAGTCTGGGACCCAGCTTCTGACCGAGGATATCTCCGATATGCAATCTAACTGCGAGTGG
GAGACTGTAGTGTACGGGAAAACTGAGGATCAGCTGATCATGACAGAGCAGGCTCGGCGCTACCTTTCCA
CATATACCGCCACAAGCAGCACATCCCGGGCGTTGATTCTCTGATAGACCGGTCGGATCCCCCGGGCTGC
AGGAATTCGAGCATCTTACCGCCATTTATTCCCATATTTGTTCTGTTTTTCTTGATTTGGGTATACATTT
AAATGTTAATAAAACAAAATGGTGGGGCAATCATTTACATTTTTAGGGATATGTAATTACTAGTTCAGGT
GTATTGCCACAAGACAAACATGTTAAGAAACTTTCCCGTTATTTACGCTCTGTTCCTGTTAATCAACCTC
TGGATTACAAAATTTGTGAAAGATTGACTGATATTCTTAACTATGTTGCTCCTTTTACGCTGTGTGGATA
TGCTGCTTTAATGCCTCTGTATCATGCTATTGCTTCCCGTACGGCTTTCGTTTTCTCCTCCTTGTATAAA
TCCTGGTTGCTGTCTCTTTATGAGGAGTTGTGGCCCGTTGTCCGTCAACGTGGCGTGGTGTGCTCTGTGT
TTGCTGACGCAACCCCCACTGGCTGGGGCATTGCCACCACCTGTCAACTCCTTTCTGGGACTTTCGCTTT
CCCCCTCCCGATCGCCACGGCAGAACTCATCGCCGCCTGCCTTGCCCGCTGCTGGACAGGGGCTAGGTTG
CTGGGCACTGATAATTCCGTGGTGTTGTCGGGGAAGCTGACGTCCTTTGCAATTCGATATCAAGCTGTAC
CTTCTAGATGTACACTTGGACTAGCGCTTCTAGACCAATGACTTACAAGGCAGCTGTAGATCTTAGCCAC
TTTTTAAAAGAAAAGGGGGGACTGGAAGGGCTAATTCACTCCCAACGAAGACAAGATCTGCTTTTTGCTT
GTACTGGGTCTCTCTGGTTAGACCAGATCTGAGCCTGGGAGCTCTCTGGCTAACTAGGGAACCCACTGCT
TAAGCCTCAATAAAGCTTGCCTTGAGTGCTTCAAGTAGTGTGTGCCCGTCTGTTGTGTGACTCTGGTAAC
TAGAGATCCCTCAGACCCTTTTAGTCAGTGTGGAAAATCTCTAGCAGTAGTAGTTCATGTCATCTTATTA
TTCAGTATTTATAACTTGCAAAGAAATGAATATCAGAGAGTGAGAGGAACTTGTTTATTGCAGCTTATAA
TGGTTACAAATAAAGCAATAGCATCACAAATTTCACAAATAAAGCATTTTTTTCACTGCATTCTAGTTGT
GGTTTGTCCAAACTCATCAATGTATCTTATCATGTCTGGCTCTAGCTATCCCGCCCCTAACTCCGCCCAT
CCCGCCCCTAACTCCGCCCAGTTCCGCCCATTCTCCGCCCCATGGCTGACTAATTTTTTTT
