>Addgene plasmid #219060 | SFFV-MYBL1-Brd 85 | depositor partial sequence | sequence record 427660 | TF ORF
ATGGCCAAACGAAGCAGATCTGAAGACGAAGACGACGATTTACAATACGCTGACCACGACTACGAGGTGC
CTCAGCAGAAGGGCTTGAAGAAGCTTTGGAATCGGGTGAAGTGGACTAGAGATGAAGACGACAAGCTGAA
GAAACTCGTGGAGCAGCACGGCACGGACGACTGGACCCTGATCGCGAGCCACCTGCAGAACAGATCCGAC
TTCCAATGTCAACACAGGTGGCAAAAGGTGCTCAACCCCGAGCTGATTAAAGGACCATGGACAAAGGAAG
AGGACCAACGCGTGATCGAGCTCGTGCAAAAGTACGGTCCTAAGCGTTGGAGCCTGATCGCTAAGCACTT
GAAGGGGCGCATTGGAAAACAATGCCGGGAGAGGTGGCACAACCACCTCAACCCCGAAGTTAAGAAGTCC
TCTTGGACCGAGGAAGAAGATCGGATAATTTACGAGGCCCACAAAAGACTGGGGAACCGCTGGGCCGAGA
TCGCTAAGCTTTTGCCGGGCCGCACCGACAACAGCATTAAGAACCACTGGAACTCAACCATGCGCCGTAA
GGTCGAGCAAGAAGGTTACTTGCAGGACGGGATCAAGTCCGAGCGCAGTTCCTCAAAGCTGCAGCATAAG
CCATGCGCCGCCATGGACCACATGCAGACGCAAAACCAATTCTATATTCCCGTCCAAATTCCCGGTTACC
AATACGTTAGCCCAGAGGGAAACTGCATTGAGCACGTGCAACCAACAAGCGCATTCATCCAACAGCCATT
TATCGACGAGGACCCCGACAAAGAGAAGAAGATTAAAGAGCTGGAAATGTTGCTGATGAGCGCAGAAAAC
GAGGTGCGCCGCAAACGGATCCCCTCTCAACCAGGGTCTTTCAGCAGTTGGAGTGGCTCTTTTCTGATGG
ACGACAATATGTCAAACACCCTTAACAGTCTGGATGAACATACCTCTGAATTCTATTCAATGGACGAGAA
CCAGCCGGTCTCAGCCCAACAAAACTCTCCTACCAAATTTCTGGCAGTTGAAGCCAATGCCGTTTTGAGC
TCCCTGCAAACGATTCCTGAGTTCGCCGAAACGCTGGAGCTGATCGAGAGCGACCCAGTTGCCTGGAGCG
ATGTGACTTCTTTCGACATCAGTGACGCCGCCGCATCCCCCATTAAGAGCACTCCTGTGAAGCTGATGCG
CATCCAACATAACGAGGGTGCTATGGAGTGTCAGTTCAATGTGAGCTTAGTTCTCGAGGGCAAGAAGAAT
ACCTGCAACGGCGGGAATTCTGAGGCAGTGCCCCTGACCTCTCCCAACATCGCAAAATTCTCAACCCCAC
CCGCAATATTACGTAAGAAGAGGAAGATGCGGGTCGGCCACAGTCCTGGATCTGAGCTGAGAGACGGGAG
TCTTAATGACGGCGGCAACATGGCCCTGAAGCACACCCCCTTAAAGACTCTGCCCTTCTCCCCGAGTCAA
TTCTTTAATACTTGCCCGGGCAACGAGCAGCTGAACATCGAGAACCCCAGCTTCACTTCCACACCCATCT
GCGGCCAAAAGGCCCTGATCACCACCCCGCTCCACAAAGAGACCACCCCGAAGGACCAGAAAGAGAACGT
GGGATTCAGGACTCCCACCATCCGCCGAAGTATCCTCGGAACGACTCCCCGCACACCGACACCCTTCAAG
AACGCTCTGGCAGCACAAGAAAAGAAGTACGGCCCCCTCAAGATCGTCAGCCAACCTCTGGCGTTTCTGG
AAGAGGACATCAGAGAGGTGCTCAAAGAGGAGACCGGGACTGATTTATTTCTTAAGGAAGAGGACGAGCC
CGCATATAAGTCCTGTAAGCAGGAAAACACTGCATCCGGAAAGAAGGTGCGAAAGAGCTTAGTTTTGGAC
AACTGGGAGAAAGAGGAGTCTGGGACCCAGCTTCTGACCGAGGATATCTCCGATATGCAATCTAACTGCG
AGTGGGAGACTGTAGTGTACGGGAAAACTGAGGATCAGCTGATCATGACAGAGCAGGCTCGGCGCTACCT
TTCCACATATACCGCCACAAGCAGCACATCCCGGGCGTTGATTCTCTGATAG
