>Addgene plasmid #219060 | SFFV-MYBL1-Brd 85 | depositor partial sequence | sequence record 427661 | Barcode sequence
TGTACACTTGGACTAGCGCT
